>Addgene plasmid #90086 | DD-Cas9 with filler sequence and Cre-ERT2 (EDCICE) | addgene full sequence | sequence record 182687 | Addgene NGS Result
GTCGACGGATCGGGAGATCTCCCGATCCCCTATGGTGCACTCTCAGTACAATCTGCTCTGATGCCGCATA
GTTAAGCCAGTATCTGCTCCCTGCTTGTGTGTTGGAGGTCGCTGAGTAGTGCGCGAGCAAAATTTAAGCT
ACAACAAGGCAAGGCTTGACCGACAATTGCATGAAGAATCTGCTTAGGGTTAGGCGTTTTGCGCTGCTTC
GCGATGTACGGGCCAGATATACGCGTTGACATTGATTATTGACTAGTTATTAATAGTAATCAATTACGGG
GTCATTAGTTCATAGCCCATATATGGAGTTCCGCGTTACATAACTTACGGTAAATGGCCCGCCTGGCTGA
CCGCCCAACGACCCCCGCCCATTGACGTCAATAATGACGTATGTTCCCATAGTAACGCCAATAGGGACTT
TCCATTGACGTCAATGGGTGGAGTATTTACGGTAAACTGCCCACTTGGCAGTACATCAAGTGTATCATAT
GCCAAGTACGCCCCCTATTGACGTCAATGACGGTAAATGGCCCGCCTGGCATTATGCCCAGTACATGACC
TTATGGGACTTTCCTACTTGGCAGTACATCTACGTATTAGTCATCGCTATTACCATGGTGATGCGGTTTT
GGCAGTACATCAATGGGCGTGGATAGCGGTTTGACTCACGGGGATTTCCAAGTCTCCACCCCATTGACGT
CAATGGGAGTTTGTTTTGGCACCAAAATCAACGGGACTTTCCAAAATGTCGTAACAACTCCGCCCCATTG
ACGCAAATGGGCGGTAGGCGTGTACGGTGGGAGGTCTATATAAGCAGCGCGTTTTGCCTGTACTGGGTCT
CTCTGGTTAGACCAGATCTGAGCCTGGGAGCTCTCTGGCTAACTAGGGAACCCACTGCTTAAGCCTCAAT
AAAGCTTGCCTTGAGTGCTTCAAGTAGTGTGTGCCCGTCTGTTGTGTGACTCTGGTAACTAGAGATCCCT
CAGACCCTTTTAGTCAGTGTGGAAAATCTCTAGCAGTGGCGCCCGAACAGGGACTTGAAAGCGAAAGGGA
AACCAGAGGAGCTCTCTCGACGCAGGACTCGGCTTGCTGAAGCGCGCACGGCAAGAGGCGAGGGGCGGCG
ACTGGTGAGTACGCCAAAAATTTTGACTAGCGGAGGCTAGAAGGAGAGAGATGGGTGCGAGAGCGTCAGT
ATTAAGCGGGGGAGAATTAGATCGCGATGGGAAAAAATTCGGTTAAGGCCAGGGGGAAAGAAAAAATATA
AATTAAAACATATAGTATGGGCAAGCAGGGAGCTAGAACGATTCGCAGTTAATCCTGGCCTGTTAGAAAC
ATCAGAAGGCTGTAGACAAATACTGGGACAGCTACAACCATCCCTTCAGACAGGATCAGAAGAACTTAGA
TCATTATATAATACAGTAGCAACCCTCTATTGTGTGCATCAAAGGATAGAGATAAAAGACACCAAGGAAG
CTTTAGACAAGATAGAGGAAGAGCAAAACAAAAGTAAGACCACCGCACAGCAAGCGGCCGCTGATCTTCA
GACCTGGAGGAGGAGATATGAGGGACAATTGGAGAAGTGAATTATATAAATATAAAGTAGTAAAAATTGA
ACCATTAGGAGTAGCACCCACCAAGGCAAAGAGAAGAGTGGTGCAGAGAGAAAAAAGAGCAGTGGGAATA
GGAGCTTTGTTCCTTGGGTTCTTGGGAGCAGCAGGAAGCACTATGGGCGCAGCGTCAATGACGCTGACGG
TACAGGCCAGACAATTATTGTCTGGTATAGTGCAGCAGCAGAACAATTTGCTGAGGGCTATTGAGGCGCA
ACAGCATCTGTTGCAACTCACAGTCTGGGGCATCAAGCAGCTCCAGGCAAGAATCCTGGCTGTGGAAAGA
TACCTAAAGGATCAACAGCTCCTGGGGATTTGGGGTTGCTCTGGAAAACTCATTTGCACCACTGCTGTGC
CTTGGAATGCTAGTTGGAGTAATAAATCTCTGGAACAGATTTGGAATCACACGACCTGGATGGAGTGGGA
CAGAGAAATTAACAATTACACAAGCTTAATACACTCCTTAATTGAAGAATCGCAAAACCAGCAAGAAAAG
AATGAACAAGAATTATTGGAATTAGATAAATGGGCAAGTTTGTGGAATTGGTTTAACATAACAAATTGGC
TGTGGTATATAAAATTATTCATAATGATAGTAGGAGGCTTGGTAGGTTTAAGAATAGTTTTTGCTGTACT
TTCTATAGTGAATAGAGTTAGGCAGGGATATTCACCATTATCGTTTCAGACCCACCTCCCAACCCCGAGG
GGACCCGACAGGCCCGAAGGAATAGAAGAAGAAGGTGGAGAGAGAGACAGAGACAGATCCATTCGATTAG
TGAACGGATCGGCACTGCGTGCGCCAATTCTGCAGACAAATGGCAGTATTCATCCACAATTTTAAAAGAA
AAGGGGGGATTGGGGGGTACAGTGCAGGGGAAAGAATAGTAGACATAATAGCAACAGACATACAAACTAA
AGAATTACAAAAACAAATTACAAAAATTCAAAATTTTCGGGTTTATTACAGGGACAGCAGAGATCCAGTT
TGGTTAATTAAGGTACCGAGGGCCTATTTCCCATGATTCCTTCATATTTGCATATACGATACAAGGCTGT
TAGAGAGATAATTAGAATTAATTTGACTGTAAACACAAAGATATTAGTACAAAATACGTGACGTAGAAAG
TAATAATTTCTTGGGTAGTTTGCAGTTTTAAAATTATGTTTTAAAATGGACTATCATATGCTTACCGTAA
CTTGAAAGTATTTCGATTTCTTGGCTTTATATATCTTGTGGAAAGGACGAAACACCGGAGACGGTTGTAA
ATGAGCACACAAAATACACATGCTAAAATATTATATTCTATGACCTTTATAAAATCAACCAAAATCTTCT
TTTTAATAACTTTAGTATCAATAATTAGAATTTTTATGTTCCTTTTTGCAAACTTTTAATAAAAATGAGC
AAAATAAAAAAACGCTAGTTTTAGTAACTCGCGTTGTTTTCTTCACCTTTAATAATAGCTACTCCACCAC
TTGTTCCTAAGCGGTCAGCTCCTGCTTCAATCATTTTTTGAGCATCTTCAAATGTTCTAACTCCACCAGC
TGCTTTAACTAAAGCATTGTCTTTAACAACTGACTTCATTAGTTTAACATCTTCAAATGTTGCACCTGAT
TTTGAAAATCCTGTTGATGTTTTAACAAATTCTAATCCAGCTTCAACAGCTATTTCACAAGCTTTCATGA
TTTCTTCTTTTGTTAATAAACAATTTTCCATAATACATTTAACAACATGTGATCCAGCTGCTTTTTTTAC
AGCTTTCATGTCTTCTAAAACTAATTCATAATTTTTGTCTTTTAATGCACCAATATTTAATACCATATCA
ATTTCTGTTGCACCATCTTTAATTGCTTCAGAAACTTCGAATGCTTTTGTAGCTGTTGTGCATGCACCTA
GAGGAAAACCTACAACATTTGTTATTCCTACATTTGTGCCTTTTAATAATTCTTTACAATAGCTTGTTCA
ATATGAATTAACACAAACTGTTGCAAAATCAAATTCAATTGCTTCATCACATAATTGTTTAATTTCAGCT
TTCGTAGCATCTTGTTTTAATAATGTGTGATCTATATATTTGTTTAGTTTCATTTTTTCTCCTATATATT
CATTTTTAATTTTAATTCTTTAATAATTTCGTCTACTTTAACTTTAGCGTTTTGAACAGATTCACCAACA
CCTATAAAATAAATTTTTAGTTTAGGTTCAGTTCCACTTGGGCGAACAGCAAATCATGACTTATCTTCTA
AATAAAATTTTAGTAAGTCTTGTCCTGGCATATTATACATTCCATCGATGTAGTCTTCAACATTAACAAC
TTTAAGTCCAGCAATTTGAGTTAAGGGTGTTGCTCTCAATGATTTCATTAATGGTTCAATTTTTAATTTC
TTTTCTTCTGGTTTAAAATTCAAGTTTAAAGTGAAAGTGTAATATGCACCCATTTCTTTAAATAAATCTT
CTAAATAGTCTACTAATGTTTTATTTTGTTTTTTATAAAATCAAGCAGCCTCTGCTATTAATATAGAAGC
TTGTATTCCATCTTTATCTCTAGCTGAGTCATCAATTACATATCCATAACTTTCTTCATAAGCAAAAACA
AAATTTAATCCGTTATCTTCTTCTTTAGCAATTTCTCTACCCATTCATTTAAATCCAGTTAAAGTTTTTA
CAATATTAACTCCATATTTTTCATGAGCGATTCTATCACCCAAATCACTTGTTACAAAACTTGAATATAG
AGCCGGATTTTTTGGAATGCTATTTAAGCGTTTTAGATTTGATAATTTTCAATCAATTAAAATTGGTCCT
GTTTGATTTCCATCTAATCTTACAAAATGACCATCATGTTTTATTGCCATTCCAAATCTGTCAGCATCTG
GGTCATTCATAATAATAATATCTGCATCATGTTTAATACCATATTCAAGCGGTATTTTTCATGCAGGATC
AAATTCTGGATTTGGATTTACAACATTTTTAAATGTTTCATCTTCAAATGCATGCTCTTCAACCTCAATA
ACGTTATATCCTGATTCACGTAATATTTTTGGGGTAAATTTAGTTCCTGTTCCATTAACTGCGCTAAAAA
TAATTTTTAAATCTTTTTTAGCTTCTTGCTCTTTTTTGTACGTCTCTGTTTTAGAGCTAGAAATAGCAAG
TTAAAATAAGGCTAGTCCGTTATCAACTTGAAAAAGTGGCACCGAGTCGGTGCTTTTTTGAATTCGCTAG
CTAGGTCTTGAAAGGAGTGGGAATTGGCTCCGGTGCCCGTCAGTGGGCAGAGCGCACATCGCCCACAGTC
CCCGAGAAGTTGGGGGGAGGGGTCGGCAATTGATCCGGTGCCTAGAGAAGGTGGCGCGGGGTAAACTGGG
AAAGTGATGTCGTGTACTGGCTCCGCCTTTTTCCCGAGGGTGGGGGAGAACCGTATATAAGTGCAGTAGT
CGCCGTGAACGTTCTTTTTCGCAACGGGTTTGCCGCCAGAACACAGGACCGGTTCTAGAGCCACCATGGG
AGTGCAGGTGGAAACCATCTCCCCAGGTGACGGGCGCACCTTCCCCAAGCGCGGCCAGACCTGTGTGGTG
CACTACACCGGGATGCTTGAAGATGGAAAGAAAGTCGATTCCTCCCGGGACAGAAACAAGCCCTTTAAGT
TTATGCTAGGCAAGCAGGAGGTGATCCGAGGCTGGGAAGAAGGGGTTGCCCAGATGAGTGTGGGTCAGAG
AGCCAAACTGACTATATCTCCAGATTATGCCTATGGTGCCACTGGGCACCCAGGCATCATCCCACCACAT
GCCACTCTCGTCTTCGATGTGGAGCTTCTAAAACCGGAACCGGCTAGCATGGACAAGAAGTACAGCATCG
GCCTGGACATCGGCACCAACTCTGTGGGCTGGGCCGTGATCACCGACGAGTACAAGGTGCCCAGCAAGAA
ATTCAAGGTGCTGGGCAACACCGACCGGCACAGCATCAAGAAGAACCTGATCGGAGCCCTGCTGTTCGAC
AGCGGCGAAACAGCCGAGGCCACCCGGCTGAAGAGAACCGCCAGAAGAAGATACACCAGACGGAAGAACC
GGATCTGCTATCTGCAAGAGATCTTCAGCAACGAGATGGCCAAGGTGGACGACAGCTTCTTCCACAGACT
GGAAGAGTCCTTCCTGGTGGAAGAGGATAAGAAGCACGAGCGGCACCCCATCTTCGGCAACATCGTGGAC
GAGGTGGCCTACCACGAGAAGTACCCCACCATCTACCACCTGAGAAAGAAACTGGTGGACAGCACCGACA
AGGCCGACCTGCGGCTGATCTATCTGGCCCTGGCCCACATGATCAAGTTCCGGGGCCACTTCCTGATCGA
GGGCGACCTGAACCCCGACAACAGCGACGTGGACAAGCTGTTCATCCAGCTGGTGCAGACCTACAACCAG
CTGTTCGAGGAAAACCCCATCAACGCCAGCGGCGTGGACGCCAAGGCCATCCTGTCTGCCAGACTGAGCA
AGAGCAGACGGCTGGAAAATCTGATCGCCCAGCTGCCCGGCGAGAAGAAGAATGGCCTGTTCGGAAACCT
GATTGCCCTGAGCCTGGGCCTGACCCCCAACTTCAAGAGCAACTTCGACCTGGCCGAGGATGCCAAACTG
CAGCTGAGCAAGGACACCTACGACGACGACCTGGACAACCTGCTGGCCCAGATCGGCGACCAGTACGCCG
ACCTGTTTCTGGCCGCCAAGAACCTGTCCGACGCCATCCTGCTGAGCGACATCCTGAGAGTGAACACCGA
GATCACCAAGGCCCCCCTGAGCGCCTCTATGATCAAGAGATACGACGAGCACCACCAGGACCTGACCCTG
CTGAAAGCTCTCGTGCGGCAGCAGCTGCCTGAGAAGTACAAAGAGATTTTCTTCGACCAGAGCAAGAACG
GCTACGCCGGCTACATTGACGGCGGAGCCAGCCAGGAAGAGTTCTACAAGTTCATCAAGCCCATCCTGGA
AAAGATGGACGGCACCGAGGAACTGCTCGTGAAGCTGAACAGAGAGGACCTGCTGCGGAAGCAGCGGACC
TTCGACAACGGCAGCATCCCCCACCAGATCCACCTGGGAGAGCTGCACGCCATTCTGCGGCGGCAGGAAG
ATTTTTACCCATTCCTGAAGGACAACCGGGAAAAGATCGAGAAGATCCTGACCTTCCGCATCCCCTACTA
CGTGGGCCCTCTGGCCAGGGGAAACAGCAGATTCGCCTGGATGACCAGAAAGAGCGAGGAAACCATCACC
CCCTGGAACTTCGAGGAAGTGGTGGACAAGGGCGCTTCCGCCCAGAGCTTCATCGAGCGGATGACCAACT
TCGATAAGAACCTGCCCAACGAGAAGGTGCTGCCCAAGCACAGCCTGCTGTACGAGTACTTCACCGTGTA
TAACGAGCTGACCAAAGTGAAATACGTGACCGAGGGAATGAGAAAGCCCGCCTTCCTGAGCGGCGAGCAG
AAAAAGGCCATCGTGGACCTGCTGTTCAAGACCAACCGGAAAGTGACCGTGAAGCAGCTGAAAGAGGACT
ACTTCAAGAAAATCGAGTGCTTCGACTCCGTGGAAATCTCCGGCGTGGAAGATCGGTTCAACGCCTCCCT
GGGCACATACCACGATCTGCTGAAAATTATCAAGGACAAGGACTTCCTGGACAATGAGGAAAACGAGGAC
ATTCTGGAAGATATCGTGCTGACCCTGACACTGTTTGAGGACAGAGAGATGATCGAGGAACGGCTGAAAA
CCTATGCCCACCTGTTCGACGACAAAGTGATGAAGCAGCTGAAGCGGCGGAGATACACCGGCTGGGGCAG
GCTGAGCCGGAAGCTGATCAACGGCATCCGGGACAAGCAGTCCGGCAAGACAATCCTGGATTTCCTGAAG
TCCGACGGCTTCGCCAACAGAAACTTCATGCAGCTGATCCACGACGACAGCCTGACCTTTAAAGAGGACA
TCCAGAAAGCCCAGGTGTCCGGCCAGGGCGATAGCCTGCACGAGCACATTGCCAATCTGGCCGGCAGCCC
CGCCATTAAGAAGGGCATCCTGCAGACAGTGAAGGTGGTGGACGAGCTCGTGAAAGTGATGGGCCGGCAC
AAGCCCGAGAACATCGTGATCGAAATGGCCAGAGAGAACCAGACCACCCAGAAGGGACAGAAGAACAGCC
GCGAGAGAATGAAGCGGATCGAAGAGGGCATCAAAGAGCTGGGCAGCCAGATCCTGAAAGAACACCCCGT
GGAAAACACCCAGCTGCAGAACGAGAAGCTGTACCTGTACTACCTGCAGAATGGGCGGGATATGTACGTG
GACCAGGAACTGGACATCAACCGGCTGTCCGACTACGATGTGGACCATATCGTGCCTCAGAGCTTTCTGA
AGGACGACTCCATCGACAACAAGGTGCTGACCAGAAGCGACAAGAACCGGGGCAAGAGCGACAACGTGCC
CTCCGAAGAGGTCGTGAAGAAGATGAAGAACTACTGGCGGCAGCTGCTGAACGCCAAGCTGATTACCCAG
AGAAAGTTCGACAATCTGACCAAGGCCGAGAGAGGCGGCCTGAGCGAACTGGATAAGGCCGGCTTCATCA
AGAGACAGCTGGTGGAAACCCGGCAGATCACAAAGCACGTGGCACAGATCCTGGACTCCCGGATGAACAC
TAAGTACGACGAGAATGACAAGCTGATCCGGGAAGTGAAAGTGATCACCCTGAAGTCCAAGCTGGTGTCC
GATTTCCGGAAGGATTTCCAGTTTTACAAAGTGCGCGAGATCAACAACTACCACCACGCCCACGACGCCT
ACCTGAACGCCGTCGTGGGAACCGCCCTGATCAAAAAGTACCCTAAGCTGGAAAGCGAGTTCGTGTACGG
CGACTACAAGGTGTACGACGTGCGGAAGATGATCGCCAAGAGCGAGCAGGAAATCGGCAAGGCTACCGCC
AAGTACTTCTTCTACAGCAACATCATGAACTTTTTCAAGACCGAGATTACCCTGGCCAACGGCGAGATCC
GGAAGCGGCCTCTGATCGAGACAAACGGCGAAACCGGGGAGATCGTGTGGGATAAGGGCCGGGATTTTGC
CACCGTGCGGAAAGTGCTGAGCATGCCCCAAGTGAATATCGTGAAAAAGACCGAGGTGCAGACAGGCGGC
TTCAGCAAAGAGTCTATCCTGCCCAAGAGGAACAGCGATAAGCTGATCGCCAGAAAGAAGGACTGGGACC
CTAAGAAGTACGGCGGCTTCGACAGCCCCACCGTGGCCTATTCTGTGCTGGTGGTGGCCAAAGTGGAAAA
GGGCAAGTCCAAGAAACTGAAGAGTGTGAAAGAGCTGCTGGGGATCACCATCATGGAAAGAAGCAGCTTC
GAGAAGAATCCCATCGACTTTCTGGAAGCCAAGGGCTACAAAGAAGTGAAAAAGGACCTGATCATCAAGC
TGCCTAAGTACTCCCTGTTCGAGCTGGAAAACGGCCGGAAGAGAATGCTGGCCTCTGCCGGCGAACTGCA
GAAGGGAAACGAACTGGCCCTGCCCTCCAAATATGTGAACTTCCTGTACCTGGCCAGCCACTATGAGAAG
CTGAAGGGCTCCCCCGAGGATAATGAGCAGAAACAGCTGTTTGTGGAACAGCACAAGCACTACCTGGACG
AGATCATCGAGCAGATCAGCGAGTTCTCCAAGAGAGTGATCCTGGCCGACGCTAATCTGGACAAAGTGCT
GTCCGCCTACAACAAGCACCGGGATAAGCCCATCAGAGAGCAGGCCGAGAATATCATCCACCTGTTTACC
CTGACCAATCTGGGAGCCCCTGCCGCCTTCAAGTACTTTGACACCACCATCGACCGGAAGAGGTACACCA
GCACCAAAGAGGTGCTGGACGCCACCCTGATCCACCAGAGCATCACCGGCCTGTACGAGACACGGATCGA
CCTGTCTCAGCTGGGAGGCGACAAGCGACCTGCCGCCACAAAGAAGGCTGGACAGGCTAAGAAGAAGAAA
GATTACAAAGACGATGACGATAAGTGACTCGAGTTCCGCCCCCCCCCCCTAACGTTACTGGCCGAAGCCG
CTTGGAATAAGGCCGGTGTGCGTTTGTCTATATGTTATTTTCCACCATATTGCCGTCTTTTGGCAATGTG
AGGGCCCGGAAACCTGGCCCTGTCTTCTTGACGAGCATTCCTAGGGGTCTTTCCCCTCTCGCCAAAGGAA
TGCAAGGTCTGTTGAATGTCGTGAAGGAAGCAGTTCCTCTGGAAGCTTCTTGAAGACAAACAACGTCTGT
AGCGACCCTTTGCAGGCAGCGGAACCCCCCACCTGGCGACAGGTGCCTCTGCGGCCAAAAGCCACGTGTA
TAAGATACACCTGCAAAGGCGGCACAACCCCAGTGCCACGTTGTGAGTTGGATAGTTGTGGAAAGAGTCA
AATGGCTCTCCTCAAGCGTATTCAACAAGGGGCTGAAGGATGCCCAGAAGGTACCCCATTGTATGGGATC
TGATCTGGGGCCTCGGTGCACATGCTTTACATGTGTTTAGTCGAGGTTAAAAAAACGTCTAGGCCCCCCG
AACCACGGGGACGTGGTTTTCCTTTGAAAAACACGATCCCGGGATGGCTGGAGACATGAGAGCTGCCAAC
CTTTGGCCAAGCCCGCTCATGATCAAACGCTCTAAGAAGAACAGCCTGGCCTTGTCCCTGACGGCCGACC
AGATGGTCAGTGCCTTGTTGGATGCTGAGCCCCCCATACTCTATTCCGAGTATGATCCTACCAGACCCTT
CAGTGAAGCTTCGATGATGGGCTTACTGACCAACCTGGCAGACAGGGAGCTGGTTCACATGATCAACTGG
GCGAAGAGGGTGCCAGGCTTTGTGGATTTGACCCTCCATGATCAGGTCCACCTTCTAGAATGTGCCTGGC
TAGAGATCCTGATGATTGGTCTCGTCTGGCGCTCCATGGAGCACCCAGTGAAGCTACTGTTTGCTCCTAA
CTTGCTCTTGGACAGGAACCAGGGAAAATGTGTAGAGGGCATGGTGGAGATCTTCGACATGCTGCTGGCT
ACATCATCTCGGTTCCGCATGATGAATCTGCAGGGAGAGGAGTTTGTGTGCCTCAAATCTATTATTTTGC
TTAATTCTGGAGTGTACACATTTCTGTCCAGCACCCTGAAGTCTCTGGAAGAGAAGGACCATATCCACCG
AGTCCTGGACAAGATCACAGACACTTTGATCCACCTGATGGCCAAGGCAGGCCTGACCCTGCAGCAGCAG
CACCAGCGGCTGGCCCAGCTCCTCCTCATCCTCTCCCACATCAGGCACATGAGTAACAAAGGCATGGAGC
ATCTGTACAGCATGAAGTGCAAGAACGTGGTGCCCCTCTATGACCTGCTGCTGGAGGCGGCGGACGCCCA
CCGCCTACATGCGCCCACTAGCCGTGGAGGGGCATCCGTGGAGGAAACGGACCAAAGCCACTTGGCCACT
GCGGGCTCTACTTCATCGCATTCCTTGCAAAAGTATTACATCACGGGGGAGGCAGAGGGTTTCCCTGCCA
CAGCTGTCGACAATTTACTGACCGTACACCAAAATTTGCCTGCATTACCGGTCGATGCAACGAGTGATGA
GGTTCGCAAGAACCTGATGGACATGTTCAGGGATCGCCAGGCGTTTTCTGAGCATACCTGGAAAATGCTT
CTGTCCGTTTGCCGGTCGTGGGCGGCATGGTGCAAGTTGAATAACCGGAAATGGTTTCCCGCAGAACCTG
AAGATGTTCGCGATTATCTTCTATATCTTCAGGCGCGCGGTCTGGCAGTAAAAACTATCCAGCAACATTT
GGGCCAGCTAAACATGCTTCATCGTCGGTCCGGGCTGCCACGACCAAGTGACAGCAATGCTGTTTCACTG
GTTATGCGGCGCATCCGAAAAGAAAACGTTGATGCCGGTGAACGTGCAAAACAGGCTCTAGCGTTCGAAC
GCACTGATTTCGACCAGGTTCGTTCACTCATGGAAAATAGCGATCGCTGCCAGGATATACGTAATCTGGC
ATTTCTGGGGATTGCTTATAACACCCTGTTACGTATAGCCGAAATTGCCAGGATCAGGGTTAAAGATATC
TCACGTACTGACGGTGGGAGAATGTTAATCCATATTGGCAGAACGAAAACGCTGGTTAGCACCGCAGGTG
TAGAGAAGGCACTTAGCCTGGGGGTAACTAAACTGGTCGAGCGATGGATTTCTGTCTCTGGTGTAGCTGA
TGATCCGAATAACTACCTGTTTTGCCGGGTCAGAAAAAATGGTGTTGCCGCGCCATCTGCCACCAGCCAG
CTATCAACTCGCGCCCTGGAAGGGATTTTTGAAGCAACTCATCGATTGATTTACGGCGCTAAGGATGACT
CTGGTCAGAGATACCTGGCCTGGTCTGGACACAGTGCCCGTGTCGGAGCCGCGCGAGATATGGCCCGCGC
TGGAGTTTCAATACCGGAGATCATGCAAGCTGGTGGCTGGACCAATGTAAATATTGTCATGAACTATATC
CGTAACCTGGATAGTGAAACAGGGGCAATGGTGCGCCTGCTGGAAGATGGCGATCTCGAGCCATCTGCTG
GAGACATGAGAGCTGCCAACCTTTGGCCAAGCCCGCTCATGATCAAACGCTCTAAGAAGAACAGCCTGGC
CTTGTCCCTGACGGCCGACCAGATGGTCAGTGCCTTGTTGGATGCTGAGCCCCCCATACTCTATTCCGAG
TATGATCCTACCAGACCCTTCAGTGAAGCTTCGATGATGGGCTTACTGACCAACCTGGCAGACAGGGAGC
TGGTTCACATGATCAACTGGGCGAAGAGGGTGCCAGGCTTTGTGGATTTGACCCTCCATGATCAGGTCCA
CCTTCTAGAATGTGCCTGGCTAGAGATCCTGATGATTGGTCTCGTCTGGCGCTCCATGGAGCACCCAGTG
AAGCTACTGTTTGCTCCTAACTTGCTCTTGGACAGGAACCAGGGAAAATGTGTAGAGGGCATGGTGGAGA
TCTTCGACATGCTGCTGGCTACATCATCTCGGTTCCGCATGATGAATCTGCAGGGAGAGGAGTTTGTGTG
CCTCAAATCTATTATTTTGCTTAATTCTGGAGTGTACACATTTCTGTCCAGCACCCTGAAGTCTCTGGAA
GAGAAGGACCATATCCACCGAGTCCTGGACAAGATCACAGACACTTTGATCCACCTGATGGCCAAGGCAG
GCCTGACCCTGCAGCAGCAGCACCAGCGGCTGGCCCAGCTCCTCCTCATCCTCTCCCACATCAGGCACAT
GAGTAACAAAGGCATGGAGCATCTGTACAGCATGAAGTGCAAGAACGTGGTGCCCCTCTATGACCTGCTG
CTGGAGGCGGCGGACGCCCACCGCCTACATGCGCCCACTAGCCGTGGAGGGGCATCCGTGGAGGAAACGG
ACCAAAGCCACTTGGCCACTGCGGGCTCTACTTCATCGCATTCCTTGCAAAAGTATTACATCACGGGGGA
GGCAGAGGGTTTCCCTGCCACAGCTTGAGGATCCTAAGTCGACAATCAACCTCTGGATTACAAAATTTGT
GAAAGATTGACTGGTATTCTTAACTATGTTGCTCCTTTTACGCTATGTGGATACGCTGCTTTAATGCCTT
TGTATCATGCTATTGCTTCCCGTATGGCTTTCATTTTCTCCTCCTTGTATAAATCCTGGTTGCTGTCTCT
TTATGAGGAGTTGTGGCCCGTTGTCAGGCAACGTGGCGTGGTGTGCACTGTGTTTGCTGACGCAACCCCC
ACTGGTTGGGGCATTGCCACCACCTGTCAGCTCCTTTCCGGGACTTTCGCTTTCCCCCTCCCTATTGCCA
CGGCGGAACTCATCGCCGCCTGCCTTGCCCGCTGCTGGACAGGGGCTCGGCTGTTGGGCACTGACAATTC
CGTGGTGTTGTCGGGGAAATCATCGTCCTTTCCTTGGCTGCTCGCCTGTGTTGCCACCTGGATTCTGCGC
GGGACGTCCTTCTGCTACGTCCCTTCGGCCCTCAATCCAGCGGACCTTCCTTCCCGCGGCCTGCTGCCGG
CTCTGCGGCCTCTTCCGCGTCTTCGCCTTCGCCCTCAGACGAGTCGGATCTCCCTTTGGGCCGCCTCCCC
GCGTCGACTTTAAGACCAATGACTTACAAGGCAGCTGTAGATCTTAGCCACTTTTTAAAAGAAAAGGGGG
GACTGGAAGGGCTAATTCACTCCCAACGAAGACAAGATCTGCTTTTTGCTTGTACTGGGTCTCTCTGGTT
AGACCAGATCTGAGCCTGGGAGCTCTCTGGCTAACTAGGGAACCCACTGCTTAAGCCTCAATAAAGCTTG
CCTTGAGTGCTTCAAGTAGTGTGTGCCCGTCTGTTGTGTGACTCTGGTAACTAGAGATCCCTCAGACCCT
TTTAGTCAGTGTGGAAAATCTCTAGCAGGGCCCGTTTAAACCCGCTGATCAGCCTCGACTGTGCCTTCTA
GTTGCCAGCCATCTGTTGTTTGCCCCTCCCCCGTGCCTTCCTTGACCCTGGAAGGTGCCACTCCCACTGT
CCTTTCCTAATAAAATGAGGAAATTGCATCGCATTGTCTGAGTAGGTGTCATTCTATTCTGGGGGGTGGG
GTGGGGCAGGACAGCAAGGGGGAGGATTGGGAAGACAATAGCAGGCATGCTGGGGATGCGGTGGGCTCTA
TGGCTTCTGAGGCGGAAAGAACCAGCTGGGGCTCTAGGGGGTATCCCC
[124 nt withheld, positions 14329-14452]
C
[91 nt withheld, positions 14454-14544]
A
[49 nt withheld, positions 14546-14594]
CCTTTGACGTTGGAGTCCACGTTCTTT
[37 nt withheld, positions 14622-14658]
ACCCTATCTCGGTCTATTCTTTTGATTTATAAGGGATTTTGCCGATTTCGGCCTATTGGTTAAAAAATGA
GCTGATTTAACAAAAATTTAACGCGAATTAATTCTGTGGAATGTGTGTCAGTTAGGGTGTGGAAAGTCCC
CAGGCTCCCCAGCAGGCAGAAGTATGCAAAGCATGCATCTCAATTAGTCAGCAACCAGGTGTGGAAAGTC
CCCAGGCTCCCCAGCAGGCAGAAGTATGCAAAGCATGCATCTCAATTAGTCAGCAACCATAGTCCCGCCC
CTAACTCCGCCCATCCCGCCCCTAACTCCGCCCAGTTCCGCCCATTCTCCGCCCCATGGCTGACTAATTT
TTTTTATTTATGCAGAGGCCGAGGCCGCCTCTGCCTCTGAGCTATTCCAGAAGTAGTGAGGAGGCTTTTT
TGGAGGCCTAGGCTTTTGCAAAAAGCTCCCGGGAGCTTGTATATCCATTTTCGGATCTGATCAGCACGTG
TTGACAATTAATCATCGGCATAGTATATCGGCATAGTATAATACGACAAGGTGAGGAACTAAACCATGGC
CAAGTTGACCAGTGCCGTTCCGGTGCTCACCGCGCGCGACGTCGCCGGAGCGGTCGAGTTCTGGACCGAC
CGGCTCGGGTTCTCCCGGGACTTCGTGGAGGACGACTTCGCCGGTGTGGTCCGGGACGACGTGACCCTGT
TCATCAGCGCGGTCCAGGACCAGGTGGTGCCGGACAACACCCTGGCCTGGGTGTGGGTGCGCGGCCTGGA
CGAGCTGTACGCCGAGTGGTCGGAGGTCGTGTCCACGAACTTCCGGGACGCCTCCGGGCCGGCCATGACC
GAGATCGGCGAGCAGCCGTGGGGGCGGGAGTTCGCCCTGCGCGACCCGGCCGGCAACTGCGTGCACTTCG
TGGCCGAGGAGCAGGACTGACACGTGCTACGAGATTTCGATTCCACCGCCGCCTTCTATGAAAGGTTGGG
CTTCGGAATCGTTTTCCGGGACGCCGGCTGGATGATCCTCCAGCGCGGGGATCTCATGCTGGAGTTCTTC
GCCCACCCCAACTTGTTTATTGCAGCTTATAATGGTTACAAATAAAGCAATAGCATCACAAATTTCACAA
ATAAAGCATTTTTTTCACTGCATTCTAGTTGTGGTTTGTCCAAACTCATCAATGTATCTTATCATGTCTG
TATACCGTCGACCTCTAGCTAGAGCTTGGCGTAATCATGGTCATAGCTGTTTCCTGTGTGAAATTGTTAT
CCGCTCACAATTCCACACAACATACGAGCCGGAAGCATAAAGTGTAAAGCCTGGGGTGCCTAATGAGTGA
GCTAACTCACATTAATTGCGTTGCGCTCACTGCCCGCTTTCCAGTCGGGAAACCTGTCGTGCCAGCTGCA
TTAATGAATCGGCCAACGCGCGGGGAGAGGCGGTTTGCGTATTGGGCGCTCTTCCGCTTCCTCGCTCACT
GACTCGCTGCGCTCGGTCGTTCGGCTGCGGCGAGCGGTATCAGCTCACTCAAAGGCGGTAATACGGTTAT
CCACAGAATCAGGGGATAACGCAGGAAAGAACATGTGAGCAAAAGGCCAGCAAAAGGCCAGGAACCGTAA
AAAGGCCGCGTTGCTGGCGTTTTTCCATAGGCTCCGCCCCCCTGACGAGCATCACAAAAATCGACGCTCA
AGTCAGAGGTGGCGAAACCCGACAGGACTATAAAGATACCAGGCGTTTCCCCCTGGAAGCTCCCTCGTGC
GCTCTCCTGTTCCGACCCTGCCGCTTACCGGATACCTGTCCGCCTTTCTCCCTTCGGGAAGCGTGGCGCT
TTCTCATAGCTCACGCTGTAGGTATCTCAGTTCGGTGTAGGTCGTTCGCTCCAAGCTGGGCTGTGTGCAC
GAACCCCCCGTTCAGCCCGACCGCTGCGCCTTATCCGGTAACTATCGTCTTGAGTCCAACCCGGTAAGAC
ACGACTTATCGCCACTGGCAGCAGCCACTGGTAACAGGATTAGCAGAGCGAGGTATGTAGGCGGTGCTAC
AGAGTTCTTGAAGTGGTGGCCTAACTACGGCTACACTAGAAGAACAGTATTTGGTATCTGCGCTCTGCTG
AAGCCAGTTACCTTCGGAAAAAGAGTTGGTAGCTCTTGATCCGGCAAACAAACCACCGCTGGTAGCGGTG
GTTTTTTTGTTTGCAAGCAGCAGATTACGCGCAGAAAAAAAGGATCTCAAGAAGATCCTTTGATCTTTTC
TACGGGGTCTGACGCTCAGTGGAACGAAAACTCACGTTAAGGGATTTTGGTCATGAGATTATCAAAAAGG
ATCTTCACCTAGATCCTTTTAAATTAAAAATGAAGTTTTAAATCAATCTAAAGTATATATGAGTAAACTT
GGTCTGACAGTTACCAATGCTTAATCAGTGAGGCACCTATCTCAGCGATCTGTCTATTTCGTTCATCCAT
AGTTGCCTGACTCCCCGTCGTGTAGATAACTACGATACGGGAGGGCTTACCATCTGGCCCCAGTGCTGCA
ATGATACCGCGAGACCCACGCTCACCGGCTCCAGATTTATCAGCAATAAACCAGCCAGCCGGAAGGGCCG
AGCGCAGAAGTGGTCCTGCAACTTTATCCGCCTCCATCCAGTCTATTAATTGTTGCCGGGAAGCTAGAGT
AAGTAGTTCGCCAGTTAATAGTTTGCGCAACGTTGTTGCCATTGCTACAGGCATCGTGGTGTCACGCTCG
TCGTTTGGTATGGCTTCATTCAGCTCCGGTTCCCAACGATCAAGGCGAGTTACATGATCCCCCATGTTGT
GCAAAAAAGCGGTTAGCTCCTTCGGTCCTCCGATCGTTGTCAGAAGTAAGTTGGCCGCAGTGTTATCACT
CATGGTTATGGCAGCACTGCATAATTCTCTTACTGTCATGCCATCCGTAAGATGCTTTTCTGTGACTGGT
GAGTACTCAACCAAGTCATTCTGAGAATAGTGTATGCGGCGACCGAGTTGCTCTTGCCCGGCGTCAATAC
GGGATAATACCGCGCCACATAGCAGAACTTTAAAAGTGCTCATCATTGGAAAACGTTCTTCGGGGCGAAA
ACTCTCAAGGATCTTACCGCTGTTGAGATCCAGTTCGATGTAACCCACTCGTGCACCCAACTGATCTTCA
GCATCTTTTACTTTCACCAGCGTTTCTGGGTGAGCAAAAACAGGAAGGCAAAATGCCGCAAAAAAGGGAA
TAAGGGCGACACGGAAATGTTGAATACTCATACTCTTCCTTTTTCAATATTATTGAAGCATTTATCAGGG
TTATTGTCTCATGAGCGGATACATATTTGAATGTATTTAGAAAAATAAACAAATAGGGGTTCCGCGCACA
TTTCCCCGAAAAGTGCCACCTGAC
Features (pLannotate 1.2.2; 38 found; start..end, strand, type, name):
     31..83      -  misc_feature   bom (fragment): basis of mobility region from pBR322
    238..617     +  enhancer       CMV enhancer: human cytomegalovirus immediate early enhancer
    618..817     +  promoter       CMV promoter: human cytomegalovirus (CMV) immediate early promoter
    835..1015    +  LTR            5' LTR (truncated): truncated 5' long terminal repeat (LTR) from HIV-1
   1062..1187    +  misc_feature   HIV-1 Ψ: packaging signal of human immunodeficiency virus type 1
   1171..1534    +  CDS            HIV-1 gag (fragment): gag protein from human immunodeficiency virus 1; gag
   1680..1913    +  misc_feature   RRE: The Rev response element (RRE) of HIV-1 allows for Rev-dependent mRNA export from the nucleus to the cytoplasm.
   2290..2390    +  CDS            Rev (fragment): human immunodeficiency virus 1 (HIV-1) Rev protein; rev; enhances nuclear export of unspliced and incompletely spliced viral mRNAs
   2440..2557    +  misc_feature   cPPT/CTS: central polypurine tract and central termination sequence of HIV-1
   2608..2848    +  promoter       U6 promoter: RNA polymerase III promoter for human U6 snRNA
   3034..3693    -  CDS            deoC1: DEOC1_STAAN - Also known as dra. Experimental evidence at protein level: Swiss-Prot protein existence level 1. Catalyzes a reversible aldol reaction between acetaldehyde and D-glyceraldehyde 3-phosphate to generate 2-deoxy-D-ribose 5- phosphate. From Staphylococcus aureus (strain N315).
   4738..4813    +  misc_RNA       gRNA scaffold: guide RNA scaffold for the Streptococcus pyogenes CRISPR/Cas9 system
   4831..4849    +  CDS            small t antigen (fragment): SV40 (simian virus 40) small t antigen
   4875..5086    +  promoter       EF-1α core promoter: core promoter for human elongation factor EF-1α
   5106..5429    +  CDS            DD: destabilization domain that can be stabilized by Shield1 in the ProteoTuner™ system L106P mutant of FKBP12
   5439..9542    +  CDS            Cas9: Cas9 (Csn1) endonuclease from the Streptococcus pyogenes Type II CRISPR/Cas system generates RNA-guided double strand breaks in DNA
   9630..10187   +  misc_feature   IRES: internal ribosome entry site (IRES) of the encephalomyocarditis virus (EMCV)
  10197..11132   +  CDS            ERT2: mutated ligand-binding domain of the human estrogen receptor (Feil et al., 1997)
  11141..12164   +  CDS            Cre (fragment): site-specific recombinase Cre is a site-specific recombinase from bacteriophage P1. Recombination occurs at loxP sequences.
  12177..13112   +  CDS            ERT2: mutated ligand-binding domain of the human estrogen receptor (Feil et al., 1997)
  13134..13722   +  misc_feature   WPRE: woodchuck hepatitis virus posttranscriptional regulatory element
  13773..13792   +  misc_feature   cPPT/CTS (fragment): central polypurine tract and central termination sequence of HIV-1
  13794..14027   +  LTR            3' LTR (ΔU3): self-inactivating 3' long terminal repeat (LTR) from HIV-1
  14059..14283   +  polyA_signal   bGH poly(A) signal: bovine growth hormone polyadenylation signal
  14287..14308   +  promoter       SV40 promoter (fragment): SV40 enhancer and early promoter
  14329..14757   +  rep_origin     f1 ori (sequence partly withheld): f1 bacteriophage origin of replication; arrow indicates direction of (+) strand synthesis
  14771..15100   +  promoter       SV40 promoter: SV40 enhancer and early promoter
  15148..15195   +  promoter       EM7 promoter: synthetic bacterial promoter&nbsp
  15214..15588   +  CDS            BleoR: antibiotic-binding protein; Sh ble from Streptoalloteichus hindustanus; confers resistance to bleomycin, phleomycin, and Zeocin™
  15598..15723   +  CDS            ble (fragment): BLE_KLEPN - Experimental evidence at protein level: Swiss-Prot protein existence level 1. Binding protein with a strong affinity to the bleomycin family of antibiotics. Binds to CL990; an antimitotic-antibiotic compound. From Klebsiella pneumoniae.
  15718..15839   +  polyA_signal   SV40 poly(A) signal: SV40 polyadenylation signal
  15910..15932   -  protein_bind   lac operator (fragment): The lac repressor binds to the lac operator to inhibit transcription in E. coli. This inhibition can be relieved by adding lactose or isopropyl-β-D-thiogalactopyranoside (IPTG). lac repressor encoded by lacI
  15936..15966   -  promoter       lac promoter: promoter for the E. coli lac operon
  15981..16002   -  protein_bind   CAP binding site: CAP binding activates transcription in the presence of cAMP. E. coli catabolite activator protein
  16015..16107   -  CDS            lacI (fragment): lac repressor; lacI; The lac repressor binds to the lac operator to inhibit transcription in E. coli. This inhibition can be relieved by adding lactose or isopropyl-β-D-thiogalactopyranoside (IPTG).
  16290..16878   -  rep_origin     ori: high-copy-number ColE1/pMB1/pBR322/pUC origin of replication
  17049..17909   -  CDS            AmpR: β-lactamase; bla; confers resistance to ampicillin, carbenicillin, and related antibiotics
  17910..18014   -  promoter       AmpR promoter: bla
