[The description below was written by a language model from this plasmid's Addgene catalogue record and pLannotate feature annotations shown in this document.]
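Description:
DD-Cas9 with filler sequence and Cre-ERT2 (EDCICE) is an 18 kb third-generation-style, self-inactivating lentiviral CRISPR vector built on the lentiCRISPR v2 backbone for delivery into mammalian cells. In bacteria it is maintained through a high-copy ColE1/pUC-type origin and selected with ampicillin (AmpR). An f1 origin and an SV40/EM7-driven BleoR cassette are also annotated, but these lie outside the LTRs in the plasmid backbone. The viral region carries a CMV enhancer/promoter fused to a truncated HIV-1 5' LTR, which drives genomic RNA production in packaging cells. This is followed by the Ψ packaging signal, RRE, cPPT/CTS, a WPRE, and a ΔU3 3' LTR.

Between the LTRs are two expression units. A human U6 promoter sits upstream of a roughly 1.9 kb filler segment, part of which the annotation tool matches to a bacterial deoC sequence, followed by the S. pyogenes gRNA scaffold. The filler must be removed and replaced with the desired guide sequence. Downstream, the EFS (EF-1α core) promoter drives a bicistronic transcript. Its first cistron is S. pyogenes Cas9 with an N-terminal FKBP12 L106P destabilization domain and, according to the catalogue entry, a C-terminal Flag tag. The fusion is degraded unless the Shield1 ligand stabilises it, giving rapid, tunable and temporal control of editing. An EMCV IRES then directs translation of the tamoxifen-regulated Cre recombinase. The record names this Cre-ERT2, although the feature table shows ERT2 domains on both sides of Cre, suggesting an ERT2-Cre-ERT2 arrangement. No mammalian selection marker is annotated within the provirus. The design allows drug-controlled Cas9 editing to be combined with independently inducible recombination of loxP-flanked alleles.
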