Addgene plasmid #90086: DD-Cas9 with filler sequence and Cre-ERT2 (EDCICE)
Purpose: This plasmid contains destabilized Cas9 and has Cre-ERT2 after IRES sequence. This vector also contains filler sequence which required to be removed for cloning of desired sgRNA
Depositing lab: Raffaella Sordella. Depositing organization: Cold Spring Harbor Laboratory. Publication: Rapid and tunable method to temporally control gene editing based on conditional Cas9 stabilization. Senturk S, Shirole NH, Nowak DG, Corbo V, Pal D, Vaughan A, Tuveson DA, Trotman LC, Kinney JB, Sordella R. Nat Commun. 2017 Feb 22;8:14370. doi: 10.1038/ncomms14370. PubMed 28224990.
Backbone
  Vector backbone: lentiCRISPR v2
  Backbone manufacturer: Addgene
  Vector type: Mammalian Expression, Lentiviral, CRISPR
Growth in bacteria
  Bacterial resistance: Ampicillin, 100 μg/mL
  Growth temperature: 37°C
  Growth strain: NEB Stable
  Copy number: High Copy
Gene/Insert
  Gene/Insert name: Cas9
  Species: Synthetic
  GenBank ID: 301447
  Promoter: EFS
  Tag / fusion protein: Destabilized Domain (N terminal on insert); Flag (C terminal on insert)
  Cloning method: Gateway Cloning
  Sequencing primers: 5′ ATTATCTAGAGCCACCATGGGAGTGCAGGTGGAAACCATCTCCCCAGGTGACG GGCGCACCTTCCCCAAGCGCG
Terms and licenses: Academic/Nonprofit Terms; Industry Terms: Not Available to Industry
How to cite: DD-Cas9 with filler sequence and Cre-ERT2 (EDCICE) was a gift from Raffaella Sordella (Addgene plasmid # 90086 ; http://n2t.net/addgene:90086 ; RRID:Addgene_90086)
